Addgene plasmid #32989: -833pSia-Luc
Depositing lab: Sergei Sokol. Depositing organization: Beth Israel Deaconess Medical Center. Publication: Wnt signaling and transcriptional control of Siamois in Xenopus embryos. Fan MJ, Gruning W, Walz G, Sokol SY. Proc Natl Acad Sci U S A. 1998 May 12;95(10):5626-31. 10.1073/pnas.95.10.5626 PubMed 9576934.
Backbone
  Vector backbone: pXP2
  Backbone manufacturer: Nordeen et al., 1988
  Backbone size w/o insert (bp): 6000
  Vector type: Luciferase
Growth in bacteria
  Bacterial resistance: Ampicillin, 100 μg/mL
  Growth temperature: 37°C
  Growth strain: DH5alpha
  Copy number: Unknown
Gene/Insert
  Gene/Insert name: Siamois promoter
  Species: X. laevis (frog)
  Insert size (bp): 833
  Entrez Gene: sia1.L (a.k.a. XELAEV_18019203mg, Xsia, sia, sia1, siamois, siamois-A)
  Promoter: Siamois
  Tag / fusion protein: Luciferase (C terminal on backbone)
  Cloning method: Restriction Enzyme; 5′ cloning site SalI (not destroyed); 3′ cloning site BglII (destroyed during cloning)
  Sequencing primers: 5′ N/A; 3′ Luc_N_Rev
Terms and licenses: Academic/Nonprofit Terms; Industry Terms: Not Available to Industry
How to cite: -833pSia-Luc was a gift from Sergei Sokol (Addgene plasmid # 32989 ; http://n2t.net/addgene:32989 ; RRID:Addgene_32989)
