[The description below was written by a language model from this plasmid's Addgene catalogue record.]
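Description:
-833pSia-Luc is a luciferase reporter plasmid built on pXP2, a promoterless luciferase vector of roughly 6 kb designed for testing the activity of cloned regulatory DNA. It is propagated in E. coli under ampicillin selection; the record does not state the origin of replication or the copy number, and no feature table is available to confirm other backbone elements.

The insert is an 833 bp fragment of the Xenopus laevis Siamois (sia1.L) promoter, placed upstream of the luciferase coding sequence by restriction cloning between SalI, which is retained at the 5′ end, and BglII, which was destroyed at the 3′ junction. Although the catalogue lists luciferase as a C-terminal "tag", the arrangement is best understood as a transcriptional reporter: the Siamois regulatory region is the only promoter driving luciferase, so enzyme activity reports how strongly that fragment is activated. The name suggests that the fragment extends to about position -833 of the promoter, though the record does not state the exact endpoints.

Siamois is a homeobox gene, and the associated publication concerns Wnt signaling and the transcriptional control of Siamois in Xenopus embryos. The construct is therefore suited to measuring Wnt-responsive promoter activity, for example after introduction into frog embryos or cells together with pathway activators or inhibitors, and to comparison with other versions of the promoter to map the responsive elements. The record does not specify which regulatory sites lie within the fragment.
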