>Addgene plasmid #32989 | -833pSia-Luc | addgene partial sequence | sequence record 41147 | LucNrev 5'-CCTTATGCAGTTGCTCTCC-3'
TGGCGCCGGGCCTTTCTTTATGTTTTTGGCGTCTTCCATTTTACCAACAGTACCGGAATGCCAAGCTCAG
ATCCGAGCTCTAGGTCAAGTCTGTCTCCCAAAGTTTCTCTTTGCAAAATGTTGGTCCACTCTGTCCTGGG
AGACTTTATATCAACAGGGGACAAAGGGTGTGTCCAGGATGTGTTTTGGGGGAAATGAAAAAAATATAAA
TACTTTGATGTACTGTTGCTCGTGGTTTATTGGTCAGTCTCACTGTTTTATACATATGCACCCTGAAAGA
ATTGGCAAGGTCAAAGATGTGATTTGGGGACACAAAAGGGAGGTCCTTTGATGATTCTGATGACACGTGT
TTCCCTTGATCTTGCCCAGAATACTGTCCCATATGACACCTAACTTGGCAGCAGAACCACCTATGTGTTA
TTATGGAAATGATTTGAAGGACTGAGTGAGAGAAGTTGGCAAGACTTCAAAGTCCCTTACTTACACTTGT
ATTATTTATTCTTTTAATACATATTTTCTTTTAATACCTGATACTGTAGAACAACTCTGTGCTGTGTAGA
AACCTCTCTTTTAACAAGTTTGTCTTAGAATAGGTTCTTAGAACAGGCCAAGGATGTTGG
